>Addgene plasmid #86888 | pET28a-PvuRts1I | addgene full sequence | sequence record 173048 | Addgene NGS Result
GGCTTAACTATGCGGCATCAGAGCAGATTGTACTGAGAGTGCACCATTGCGGTGTGAAATACCGCACAGA
TGCGTAAGGAGAAAATACCGCATCAGGCGCTCTTCCGCTTCCTCGCTCACTGACTCGCTGCGCTCGGTCG
TTCGGCTGCGGCGAGCGGTATCAGCTCACTCAAAGGCGGTAATACGGTTATCCACAGAATCAGGGGATAA
CGCAGGAAAGAACATGTGAGCAAAAGGCCAGCAAAAGGCCAGGAACCGTAAAAAGGCCGCGTTGCTGGCG
TTTTTCCATAGGCTCCGCCCCCCTGACGAGCATCACAAAAATCGACGCTCAAGTCAGAGGTGGCGAAACC
CGACAGGACTATAAAGATACCAGGCGTTTCCCCCTGGAAGCTCCCTCGTGCGCTCTCCTGTTCCGACCCT
GCCGCTTACCGGATACCTGTCCGCCTTTCTCCCTTCGGGAAGCGTGGCGCTTTCTCATAGCTCACGCTGT
AGGTATCTCAGTTCGGTGTAGGTCGTTCGCTCCAAGCTGGGCTGTGTGCACGAACCCCCCGTTCAGCCCG
ACCGCTGCGCCTTATCCGGTAACTATCGTCTTGAGTCCAACCCGGTAAGACACGACTTATCGCCACTGGC
AGCAGCCACTGGTAACAGGATTAGCAGAGCGAGGTATGTAGGCGGTGCTACAGAGTTCTTGAAGTGGTGG
CCTAACTACGGCTACACTAGAAGGACAGTATTTGGTATCTGCGCTCTGCTGAAGCCAGTTACCTTCGGAA
AAAGAGTTGGTAGCTCTTGATCCGGCAAACAAACCACCGCTGGTAGCGGTGGTTTTTTTGTTTGCAAGCA
GCAGATTACGCGCAGAAAAAAAGGATCTCAAGAAGATCCTTTGATCTTTTCTACGGGGTCTGACGCTCAG
TGGAACGAAAACTCACGTTAAGGGATTTTGGTCATGAACAATAAAACTGTCTGCTTACATAAACAGTAAT
ACAAGGGGTGTTATGAGCCATATTCAACGGGAAACGTCTTGCTCTAGGCCGCGATTAAATTCCAACATGG
ATGCTGATTTATATGGGTATAAATGGGCTCGCGATAATGTCGGGCAATCAGGTGCGACAATCTATCGATT
GTATGGGAAGCCCGATGCGCCAGAGTTGTTTCTGAAACATGGCAAAGGTAGCGTTGCCAATGATGTTACA
GATGAGATGGTCAGACTAAACTGGCTGACGGAATTTATGCCTCTTCCGACCATCAAGCATTTTATCCGTA
CTCCTGATGATGCATGGTTACTCACCACTGCGATCCCCGGGAAAACAGCATTCCAGGTATTAGAAGAATA
TCCTGATTCAGGTGAAAATATTGTTGATGCGCTGGCAGTGTTCCTGCGCCGGTTGCATTCGATTCCTGTT
TGTAATTGTCCTTTTAACAGCGATCGCGTATTTCGTCTCGCTCAGGCGCAATCACGAATGAATAACGGTT
TGGTTGATGCGAGTGATTTTGATGACGAGCGTAATGGCTGGCCTGTTGAACAAGTCTGGAAAGAAATGCA
TAAACTTTTGCCATTCTCACCGGATTCAGTCGTCACTCATGGTGATTTCTCACTTGATAACCTTATTTTT
GACGAGGGGAAATTAATAGGTTGTATTGATGTTGGACGAGTCGGAATCGCAGACCGATACCAGGATCTTG
CCATCCTATGGAACTGCCTCGGTGAGTTTTCTCCTTCATTACAGAAACGGCTTTTTCAAAAATATGGTAT
TGATAATCCTGATATGAATAAATTGCAGTTTCATTTGATGCTCGATGAGTTTTTCTAAGAATTAATTCAT
GAGCGGATACATATTTGAATGTATTTAGAAAAATAAACAAATAGGGGTTCCGCGCACATTTCCCCGAAAA
GTGCCACCTAAATTGTAAGCGTTAATATTTTGTTAAAATTCGCGTTAAATTTTTGTTAAATCAGCTCATT
TTTTAACCAATAGGCCGAAATCGGCAAAATCCCTTATAAATCAAAAGAATAGACCGAGATAGGGT
[37 nt withheld, positions 2026-2062]
AAAGAACGTGGACTCCAACGTCAAAGG
[49 nt withheld, positions 2090-2138]
T
[91 nt withheld, positions 2140-2230]
G
[124 nt withheld, positions 2232-2355]
CCCATTCGCCAATCCGGATATAGTTCCTCCTTTCAGCAAAAAACCCCTCAAGACCCGTTTAGAGGCCCCA
AGGGGTTATGCTAGTTATTGCTCAGCGGTGGCAGCAGCCAACTCAGCTTCCTTTCGGGCTTTGTTAGCAG
CCGGATCTCAGTGGTGGTGGTGGTGGTGCTCGAGGTTCTGGCTACGATACACGTTCACACGGGAATACAC
ACGGCTAAACACTTTCACTTCGTCGCTGCTTTTATCCACATCGATGGCAAACACGCCCAGAAAGCGATAC
AGGGTACGATTCAGCTCGTCACGAGAATGGGCCATGACAATACGATAATCCCACGTTTCTTGATAGTTAC
GGGTAGCATTCAGACTCTGTTCCGTGATTTTGTTACCGTCGGCACTCAGGGCATTTTTCCACTCTCCAGC
TTCATACAGGCGAGGAAACCAGACCATAACACGACCCGTCAGACCGATTGACTGAGCAACTTCAGCCGGC
AGAGCCCAACCACCACTTTGATGATGGCCTTCACGGCGATAACCAAAGCATTGCAGCGCGTCACGGTGAT
AACGGAATACGCTATTCGGCCCAACTGCCATATAACCGGTGTTGATGTGTTTTTTAGCGCTATAACGCTC
GTCATAGTCCCAACGAAAAAACAGTCCCTGGTTCTCCAGCTCCTCTTTTTTGTCTTTCACCAGGCGGACA
AACTCATCCACCAGTTTATTCACCTCGGACAGGGTAATGTTAGACGCCGGAATACGCTCTTCCTGAAACC
CGGTGGCTTCAACAATATCCAGACGGCGAACAGCATCGGCTTTACGAGCATCGTTAGAATCATGGTGTGC
CTCGTCGATTTCCAGATACAGGTTCAGCTGAGGAAACAGCAGATCCGCCAGATAGATTTTGCCCAGATGG
CCTTCTTTACGGATACACTGCTGACAGACGAACTCGATATCAGGGTCATCCAGTGTATGGACGACACGGT
TGATAATATAGTGTTCCCAGCGTTTGTGGGAGATTTTACTCAGAGCGCGCAGGATATAGTCGGTTTTGGA
GCCCATGGTATATCTCCTTCTTAAAGTTAAACAAAATTATTTCTAGAGGGGAATTGTTATCCGCTCACAA
TTCCCCTATAGTGAGTCGTATTAATTTCGCGGGATCGAGATCTCGATCCTCTACGCCGGACGCATCGTGG
CCGGCATCACCGGCGCCACAGGTGCGGTTGCTGGCGCCTATATCGCCGACATCACCGATGGGGAAGATCG
GGCTCGCCACTTCGGGCTCATGAGCGCTTGTTTCGGCGTGGGTATGGTGGCAGGCCCCGTGGCCGGGGGA
CTGTTGGGCGCCATCTCCTTGCATGCACCATTCCTTGCGGCGGCGGTGCTCAACGGCCTCAACCTACTAC
TGGGCTGCTTCCTAATGCAGGAGTCGCATAAGGGAGAGCGTCGAGATCCCGGACACCATCGAATGGCGCA
AAACCTTTCGCGGTATGGCATGATAGCGCCCGGAAGAGAGTCAATTCAGGGTGGTGAATGTGAAACCAGT
AACGTTATACGATGTCGCAGAGTATGCCGGTGTCTCTTATCAGACCGTTTCCCGCGTGGTGAACCAGGCC
AGCCACGTTTCTGCGAAAACGCGGGAAAAAGTGGAAGCGGCGATGGCGGAGCTGAATTACATTCCCAACC
GCGTGGCACAACAACTGGCGGGCAAACAGTCGTTGCTGATTGGCGTTGCCACCTCCAGTCTGGCCCTGCA
CGCGCCGTCGCAAATTGTCGCGGCGATTAAATCTCGCGCCGATCAACTGGGTGCCAGCGTGGTGGTGTCG
ATGGTAGAACGAAGCGGCGTCGAAGCCTGTAAAGCGGCGGTGCACAATCTTCTCGCGCAACGCGTCAGTG
GGCTGATCATTAACTATCCGCTGGATGACCAGGATGCCATTGCTGTGGAAGCTGCCTGCACTAATGTTCC
GGCGTTATTTCTTGATGTCTCTGACCAGACACCCATCAACAGTATTATTTTCTCCCATGAAGACGGTACG
CGACTGGGCGTGGAGCATCTGGTCGCATTGGGTCACCAGCAAATCGCGCTGTTAGCGGGCCCATTAAGTT
CTGTCTCGGCGCGTCTGCGTCTGGCTGGCTGGCATAAATATCTCACTCGCAATCAAATTCAGCCGATAGC
GGAACGGGAAGGCGACTGGAGTGCCATGTCCGGTTTTCAACAAACCATGCAAATGCTGAATGAGGGCATC
GTTCCCACTGCGATGCTGGTTGCCAACGATCAGATGGCGCTGGGCGCAATGCGCGCCATTACCGAGTCCG
GGCTGCGCGTTGGTGCGGATATCTCGGTAGTGGGATACGACGATACCGAAGACAGCTCATGTTATATCCC
GCCGTTAACCACCATCAAACAGGATTTTCGCCTGCTGGGGCAAACCAGCGTGGACCGCTTGCTGCAACTC
TCTCAGGGCCAGGCGGTGAAGGGCAATCAGCTGTTGCCCGTCTCACTGGTGAAAAGAAAAACCACCCTGG
CGCCCAATACGCAAACCGCCTCTCCCCGCGCGTTGGCCGATTCATTAATGCAGCTGGCACGACAGGTTTC
CCGACTGGAAAGCGGGCAGTGAGCGCAACGCAATTAATGTAAGTTAGCTCACTCATTAGGCACCGGGATC
TCGACCGATGCCCTTGAGAGCCTTCAACCCAGTCAGCTCCTTCCGGTGGGCGCGGGGCATGACTATCGTC
GCCGCACTTATGACTGTCTTCTTTATCATGCAACTCGTAGGACAGGTGCCGGCAGCGCTCTGGGTCATTT
TCGGCGAGGACCGCTTTCGCTGGAGCGCGACGATGATCGGCCTGTCGCTTGCGGTATTCGGAATCTTGCA
CGCCCTCGCTCAAGCCTTCGTCACTGGTCCCGCCACCAAACGTTTCGGCGAGAAGCAGGCCATTATCGCC
GGCATGGCGGCCCCACGGGTGCGCATGATCGTGCTCCTGTCGTTGAGGACCCGGCTAGGCTGGCGGGGTT
GCCTTACTGGTTAGCAGAATGAATCACCGATACGCGAGCGAACGTGAAGCGACTGCTGCTGCAAAACGTC
TGCGACCTGAGCAACAACATGAATGGTCTTCGGTTTCCGTGTTTCGTAAAGTCTGGAAACGCGGAAGTCA
GCGCCCTGCACCATTATGTTCCGGATCTGCATCGCAGGATGCTGCTGGCTACCCTGTGGAACACCTACAT
CTGTATTAACGAAGCGCTGGCATTGACCCTGAGTGATTTTTCTCTGGTCCCGCCGCATCCATACCGCCAG
TTGTTTACCCTCACAACGTTCCAGTAACCGGGCATGTTCATCATCAGTAACCCGTATCGTGAGCATCCTC
TCTCGTTTCATCGGTATCATTACCCCCATGAACAGAAATCCCCCTTACACGGAGGCATCAGTGACCAAAC
AGGAAAAAACCGCCCTTAACATGGCCCGCTTTATCAGAAGCCAGACATTAACGCTTCTGGAGAAACTCAA
CGAGCTGGACGCGGATGAACAGGCAGACATCTGTGAATCGCTTCACGACCACGCTGATGAGCTTTACCGC
AGCTGCCTCGCGCGTTTCGGTGATGACGGTGAAAACCTCTGACACATGCAGCTCCCGGAGACGGTCACAG
CTTGTCTGTAAGCGGATGCCGGGAGCAGACAAGCCCGTCAGGGCGCGTCAGCGGGTGTTGGCGGGTGTCG
GGGCGCAGCCATGACCCAGTCACGTAGCGATAGCGGAGTGTATACT
Features (pLannotate 1.2.2; 18 found; start..end, strand, type, name):
    283..871     -  rep_origin     ori: high-copy-number ColE1/pMB1/pBR322/pUC origin of replication
    993..1808    +  CDS            KanR: aminoglycoside phosphotransferase; aph(3')-Ia; confers resistance to kanamycin in bacteria or G418 (Geneticin®) in eukaryotes
   1817..1874    -  promoter       AmpR promoter (fragment): bla
   1927..2355    -  rep_origin     f1 ori (sequence partly withheld): f1 bacteriophage origin of replication; arrow indicates direction of (+) strand synthesis
   2392..2439    -  terminator     T7 terminator: transcription terminator for bacteriophage T7 RNA polymerase
   2447..2496    -  CDS            SET1 (fragment): solubility-enhancement tag derived from T7 phage gene 10B
   2506..2523    -  CDS            9xHis (fragment): 9xHis affinity tag
   3418..3440    -  RBS            RBS: efficient ribosome binding site from bacteriophage T7 gene 10 (Olins and Rangwala, 1989)
   3455..3479    -  protein_bind   lac operator: The lac repressor binds to the lac operator to inhibit transcription in E. coli. This inhibition can be relieved by adding lactose or isopropyl-β-D-thiogalactopyranoside (IPTG). lac repressor encoded by lacI
   3480..3498    -  promoter       T7 promoter: promoter for bacteriophage T7 RNA polymerase
   3520..3799    +  CDS            TcR (fragment): tetracycline efflux protein; tet; confers resistance to tetracycline
   3807..3884    +  promoter       lacI promoter: lacI
   3885..4967    +  CDS            lacI: lac repressor; lacI; The lac repressor binds to the lac operator to inhibit transcription in E. coli. This inhibition can be relieved by adding lactose or isopropyl-β-D-thiogalactopyranoside (IPTG).
   4980..5001    +  protein_bind   CAP binding site: CAP binding activates transcription in the presence of cAMP. E. coli catabolite activator protein
   5016..5307    +  CDS            TcR (fragment): tetracycline efflux protein; tet; confers resistance to tetracycline
   5379..5759    -  CDS            YPB1_ECOLX: Protein predicted: Swiss-Prot protein existence level 4. From Escherichia coli.
   5776..5967    +  CDS            rop: Rop protein, which maintains plasmids at low copy number; rop
   6069..97      +  misc_feature   bom (across the origin): basis of mobility region from pBR322
