[The description below was written by a language model from this plasmid's Addgene catalogue record and pLannotate feature annotations shown in this document.]
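Description:
pET28a-PvuRts1I is a bacterial expression plasmid built on the pET28a backbone for producing PvuRts1I, a restriction endonuclease specific for 5-hydroxymethylcytosine-containing DNA, with a C-terminal His tag. It replicates in E. coli from a ColE1/pMB1-type origin and is selected with kanamycin through the aph(3')-Ia gene. The backbone also carries the rop gene and bom region inherited from pBR322, an f1 phage origin, and short leftover fragments of a tetracycline resistance gene and the bla promoter that are annotated but have no function here. The catalogue lists the plasmid as high copy, although rop normally acts to hold copy number down.

The PvuRts1I coding sequence was inserted between the NcoI and XhoI sites, a placement that in pET28a bypasses the vector's N-terminal tag region and fuses the open reading frame to the downstream histidine codons. The automated feature table does not label the insert itself, but it leaves an unannotated gap between the T7 gene 10 ribosome binding site and the His tag fragment, which is where the gene should lie. Transcription is driven by the T7 promoter, which is followed directly by a lac operator, and ends at the T7 terminator. The plasmid-borne lacI gene supplies repressor to keep expression low until IPTG is added. Because the promoter requires T7 RNA polymerase, the plasmid is propagated in DH5alpha and expressed in a polymerase-supplying host, stated in the record as ER2566. The His tag allows metal-affinity purification, and the associated publication reports the crystal structure of this enzyme, consistent with use in preparing recombinant protein for structural and biochemical work.
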