Addgene plasmid #86888: pET28a-PvuRts1I
Purpose: express C-term His tagged PvuRts1I in ER2566 strain
Depositing lab: Matthias Bochtler. Depositing organization: International Institute of Molecular and Cell Biology (IIMCB). Publication: Crystal structure of the 5hmC specific endonuclease PvuRts1I. Kazrani AA, Kowalska M, Czapinska H, Bochtler M. Nucleic Acids Res. 2014 May;42(9):5929-36. doi: 10.1093/nar/gku186. Epub 2014 Mar 14. PubMed 24634440.
Backbone
  Vector backbone: pET28a
  Vector type: Bacterial Expression
Growth in bacteria
  Bacterial resistance: Kanamycin, 50 μg/mL
  Growth temperature: 37°C
  Growth strain: DH5alpha
  Copy number: High Copy
Gene/Insert
  Gene/Insert name: PvuRts1I
  Entrez Gene: pvuRts1I (a.k.a. ST585_p002, Rts1_063)
  Promoter: T7
  Tag / fusion protein: C-term His tag
  Cloning method: Restriction Enzyme; 5′ cloning site NcoI (unknown if destroyed); 3′ cloning site XhoI (unknown if destroyed)
  Sequencing primers: 5′ T7 forward; 3′ T7 reverse
Terms and licenses: Academic/Nonprofit Terms; Industry Terms: Not Available to Industry
How to cite: pET28a-PvuRts1I was a gift from Matthias Bochtler (Addgene plasmid # 86888 ; http://n2t.net/addgene:86888 ; RRID:Addgene_86888)
